Addgene plasmid #76661: TRIB1 gRNA (BRDN0001162240)
Purpose: 3rd generation lentiviral gRNA plasmid targeting human TRIB1
Depositing lab: John Doench & David Root. Depositing organization: Broad Institute. Publication: Optimized sgRNA design to maximize activity and minimize off-target effects of CRISPR-Cas9. Doench JG, Fusi N, Sullender M, Hegde M, Vaimberg EW, Donovan KF, Smith I, Tothova Z, Wilen C, Orchard R, Virgin HW, Listgarten J, Root DE. Nat Biotechnol. 2016 Jan 18. doi: 10.1038/nbt.3437. PubMed 26780180.
Backbone
  Vector backbone: lentiGuide-Puro
  Backbone manufacturer: Zhang Lab (Addgene plasmid # 52963)
  Vector type: Mammalian Expression, Lentiviral, CRISPR
  Selectable markers: Puromycin
Growth in bacteria
  Bacterial resistance: Ampicillin, 100 μg/mL
  Growth temperature: 37°C
  Growth strain: DH5alpha
  Copy number: High Copy
Gene/Insert
  Gene/Insert name: TRIB1 (alt names: TRIB1; NM_025195.3)
  gRNA/shRNA sequence: GTTTCCCATTAAACACTACC
  Species: H. sapiens (human)
  Entrez Gene: TRIB1 (a.k.a. C8FW, GIG-2, GIG2, SKIP1, TRB-1, TRB1)
  Promoter: hU6
  Cloning method: Unknown
  Sequencing primers: 5′ U6-F; 3′ pS2-R
Terms and licenses: Academic/Nonprofit Terms; Industry Terms: Not Available to Industry
Depositor comments: The gRNA was designed to target the following Genbank reference sequence(s): NM_025195.3. Note that this plasmid does NOT contain Cas9. It should be used in conjunction with lentiCas9-Blast (Addgene #52962) or otherwise with cell lines already expressing Cas9. Browse the full kinome gRNA library at http://www.addgene.org/pooled-library/broadgpp-human-kinome/ or visit http://www.broadinstitute.org/rnai/public/ for detailed protocols and information.
How to cite: TRIB1 gRNA (BRDN0001162240) was a gift from John Doench & David Root (Addgene plasmid # 76661 ; http://n2t.net/addgene:76661 ; RRID:Addgene_76661)
