[The description below was written by a language model from this plasmid's Addgene catalogue record and pLannotate feature annotations shown in this document.]
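Description:
TRIB1 gRNA (BRDN0001162240) is a third-generation lentiviral CRISPR guide plasmid built on the lentiGuide-Puro backbone, carrying a single guide RNA designed against human TRIB1 (reference transcript NM_025195.3). The assembled sequence is 8,323 nt. It is maintained in E. coli as a high-copy plasmid through a ColE1/pUC-type origin and an ampicillin resistance gene (β-lactamase). The backbone also carries an f1 origin, an SV40 origin and poly(A) signal, and leftover lac, T7 and T3 cloning-vector elements.

The lentiviral transfer cassette begins with an RSV promoter fused to a truncated HIV-1 5' LTR, which makes genomic RNA production in packaging cells independent of Tat. It is followed by the Ψ packaging signal with adjoining gag sequence and the Rev response element for Rev-dependent nuclear export. A human U6 RNA polymerase III promoter drives the TRIB1-specific spacer, which sits between the promoter and the Streptococcus pyogenes gRNA scaffold. A cPPT/CTS element lies downstream of the scaffold. A separate EF-1α promoter, comprising the core promoter plus intron A, expresses puromycin N-acetyltransferase so that transduced mammalian cells can be selected. A WPRE follows to enhance transcript expression, and the cassette ends in a self-inactivating ΔU3 3' LTR.

The plasmid does not encode Cas9, so it must be used in cells already expressing Cas9 or together with a separate Cas9 lentiviral vector. Its purpose is Cas9-mediated targeting of TRIB1 in human cells. The guide belongs to a human kinome gRNA collection associated with work on optimized sgRNA design for higher on-target activity and fewer off-target effects.
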