Features (pLannotate 1.2.2; 29 found; start..end, strand, type, name):
     14..80      +  CDS            small t antigen (fragment): SV40 (simian virus 40) small t antigen
    106..317     +  promoter       EF-1α core promoter: core promoter for human elongation factor EF-1α
    318..1256    +  intron         EF-1α intron A: intron upstream of the start codon of human EF-1α
   1278..1877    +  CDS            PuroR (fragment): puromycin N-acetyltransferase; pac from Streptomyces; confers resistance to puromycin
   1893..2481    +  misc_feature   WPRE: woodchuck hepatitis virus posttranscriptional regulatory element
   2532..2551    +  misc_feature   cPPT/CTS (fragment): central polypurine tract and central termination sequence of HIV-1
   2553..2786    +  LTR            3' LTR (ΔU3): self-inactivating 3' long terminal repeat (LTR) from HIV-1
   2864..2985    +  polyA_signal   SV40 poly(A) signal: SV40 polyadenylation signal
   3025..3160    +  rep_origin     SV40 ori: SV40 origin of replication
   3181..3199    -  promoter       T7 promoter: promoter for bacteriophage T7 RNA polymerase
   3207..3362    +  CDS            lacZα (fragment): LacZα fragment of β-galactosidase; lacZ fragment
   3367..3795    +  rep_origin     f1 ori (sequence partly withheld): f1 bacteriophage origin of replication; arrow indicates direction of (+) strand synthesis
   3848..3952    +  promoter       AmpR promoter: bla
   3953..4813    +  CDS            AmpR: β-lactamase; bla; confers resistance to ampicillin, carbenicillin, and related antibiotics
   4984..5572    +  rep_origin     ori: high-copy-number ColE1/pMB1/pBR322/pUC origin of replication
   5755..5847    +  CDS            lacI (fragment): lac repressor; lacI; The lac repressor binds to the lac operator to inhibit transcription in E. coli. This inhibition can be relieved by adding lactose or isopropyl-β-D-thiogalactopyranoside (IPTG).
   5860..5881    +  protein_bind   CAP binding site: CAP binding activates transcription in the presence of cAMP. E. coli catabolite activator protein
   5896..5926    +  promoter       lac promoter: promoter for the E. coli lac operon
   5934..5950    +  protein_bind   lac operator: The lac repressor binds to the lac operator to inhibit transcription in E. coli. This inhibition can be relieved by adding lactose or isopropyl-β-D-thiogalactopyranoside (IPTG). lac repressor encoded by lacI
   5995..6013    +  promoter       T3 promoter: promoter for bacteriophage T3 RNA polymerase
   6041..6267    +  promoter       RSV promoter: Rous sarcoma virus enhancer/promoter
   6268..6448    +  LTR            5' LTR (truncated): truncated 5' long terminal repeat (LTR) from HIV-1
   6495..6620    +  misc_feature   HIV-1 Ψ: packaging signal of human immunodeficiency virus type 1
   6604..6967    +  CDS            HIV-1 gag (fragment): gag protein from human immunodeficiency virus 1; gag
   7113..7346    +  misc_feature   RRE: The Rev response element (RRE) of HIV-1 allows for Rev-dependent mRNA export from the nucleus to the cytoplasm.
   7723..7749    +  CDS            Rev (fragment): human immunodeficiency virus 1 (HIV-1) Rev protein; rev; enhances nuclear export of unspliced and incompletely spliced viral mRNAs
   7753..7993    +  promoter       U6 promoter: RNA polymerase III promoter for human U6 snRNA
   8023..8098    +  misc_RNA       gRNA scaffold: guide RNA scaffold for the Streptococcus pyogenes CRISPR/Cas9 system
   8154..8271    +  misc_feature   cPPT/CTS: central polypurine tract and central termination sequence of HIV-1
>Addgene plasmid #76661 | TRIB1 gRNA (BRDN0001162240) | addgene full sequence | sequence record 186258 | Addgene Assembled Sequence
CCCGGGTGCAAAGATGGATAAAGTTTTAAACAGAGAGGAATCTTTGCAGCTAATGGACCTTCTAGGTCTT
GAAAGGAGTGGGAATTGGCTCCGGTGCCCGTCAGTGGGCAGAGCGCACATCGCCCACAGTCCCCGAGAAG
TTGGGGGGAGGGGTCGGCAATTGATCCGGTGCCTAGAGAAGGTGGCGCGGGGTAAACTGGGAAAGTGATG
TCGTGTACTGGCTCCGCCTTTTTCCCGAGGGTGGGGGAGAACCGTATATAAGTGCAGTAGTCGCCGTGAA
CGTTCTTTTTCGCAACGGGTTTGCCGCCAGAACACAGGTAAGTGCCGTGTGTGGTTCCCGCGGGCCTGGC
CTCTTTACGGGTTATGGCCCTTGCGTGCCTTGAATTACTTCCACCTGGCTGCAGTACGTGATTCTTGATC
CCGAGCTTCGGGTTGGAAGTGGGTGGGAGAGTTCGAGGCCTTGCGCTTAAGGAGCCCCTTCGCCTCGTGC
TTGAGTTGAGGCCTGGCCTGGGCGCTGGGGCCGCCGCGTGCGAATCTGGTGGCACCTTCGCGCCTGTCTC
GCTGCTTTCGATAAGTCTCTAGCCATTTAAAATTTTTGATGACCTGCTGCGACGCTTTTTTTCTGGCAAG
ATAGTCTTGTAAATGCGGGCCAAGATCTGCACACTGGTATTTCGGTTTTTGGGGCCGCGGGCGGCGACGG
GGCCCGTGCGTCCCAGCGCACATGTTCGGCGAGGCGGGGCCTGCGAGCGCGGCCACCGAGAATCGGACGG
GGGTAGTCTCAAGCTGGCCGGCCTGCTCTGGTGCCTGGCCTCGCGCCGCCGTGTATCGCCCCGCCCTGGG
CGGCAAGGCTGGCCCGGTCGGCACCAGTTGCGTGAGCGGAAAGATGGCCGCTTCCCGGCCCTGCTGCAGG
GAGCTCAAAATGGAGGACGCGGCGCTCGGGAGAGCGGGCGGGTGAGTCACCCACACAAAGGAAAAGGGCC
TTTCCGTCCTCAGCCGTCGCTTCATGTGACTCCACGGAGTACCGGGCGCCGTCCAGGCACCTCGATTAGT
TCTCGAGCTTTTGGAGTACGTCGTCTTTAGGTTGGGGGGAGGGGTTTTATGCGATGGAGTTTCCCCACAC
TGAGTGGGTGGAGACTGAAGTTAGGCCAGCTTGGCACTTGATGTAATTCTCCTTGGAATTTGCCCTTTTT
GAGTTTGGATCTTGGTTCATTCTCAAGCCTCAGACAGTGGTTCAAAGTTTTTTTCTTCCATTTCAGGTGT
CGTGACGTACGGCCACCATGACCGAGTACAAGCCCACGGTGCGCCTCGCCACCCGCGACGACGTCCCCAG
GGCCGTACGCACCCTCGCCGCCGCGTTCGCCGACTACCCCGCCACGCGCCACACCGTCGATCCGGACCGC
CACATCGAGCGGGTCACCGAGCTGCAAGAACTCTTCCTCACGCGCGTCGGGCTCGACATCGGCAAGGTGT
GGGTCGCGGACGACGGCGCCGCCGTGGCGGTCTGGACCACGCCGGAGAGCGTCGAAGCGGGGGCGGTGTT
CGCCGAGATCGGCCCGCGCATGGCCGAGTTGAGCGGTTCCCGGCTGGCCGCGCAGCAACAGATGGAAGGC
CTCCTGGCGCCGCACCGGCCCAAGGAGCCCGCGTGGTTCCTGGCCACCGTCGGAGTCTCGCCCGACCACC
AGGGCAAGGGTCTGGGCAGCGCCGTCGTGCTCCCCGGAGTGGAGGCGGCCGAGCGCGCCGGGGTGCCCGC
CTTCCTGGAGACCTCCGCGCCCCGCAACCTCCCCTTCTACGAGCGGCTCGGCTTCACCGTCACCGCCGAC
GTCGAGGTGCCCGAAGGACCGCGCACCTGGTGCATGACCCGCAAGCCCGGTGCCTGAACGCGTTAAGTCG
ACAATCAACCTCTGGATTACAAAATTTGTGAAAGATTGACTGGTATTCTTAACTATGTTGCTCCTTTTAC
GCTATGTGGATACGCTGCTTTAATGCCTTTGTATCATGCTATTGCTTCCCGTATGGCTTTCATTTTCTCC
TCCTTGTATAAATCCTGGTTGCTGTCTCTTTATGAGGAGTTGTGGCCCGTTGTCAGGCAACGTGGCGTGG
TGTGCACTGTGTTTGCTGACGCAACCCCCACTGGTTGGGGCATTGCCACCACCTGTCAGCTCCTTTCCGG
GACTTTCGCTTTCCCCCTCCCTATTGCCACGGCGGAACTCATCGCCGCCTGCCTTGCCCGCTGCTGGACA
GGGGCTCGGCTGTTGGGCACTGACAATTCCGTGGTGTTGTCGGGGAAATCATCGTCCTTTCCTTGGCTGC
TCGCCTGTGTTGCCACCTGGATTCTGCGCGGGACGTCCTTCTGCTACGTCCCTTCGGCCCTCAATCCAGC
GGACCTTCCTTCCCGCGGCCTGCTGCCGGCTCTGCGGCCTCTTCCGCGTCTTCGCCTTCGCCCTCAGACG
AGTCGGATCTCCCTTTGGGCCGCCTCCCCGCGTCGACTTTAAGACCAATGACTTACAAGGCAGCTGTAGA
TCTTAGCCACTTTTTAAAAGAAAAGGGGGGACTGGAAGGGCTAATTCACTCCCAACGAAGACAAGATCTG
CTTTTTGCTTGTACTGGGTCTCTCTGGTTAGACCAGATCTGAGCCTGGGAGCTCTCTGGCTAACTAGGGA
ACCCACTGCTTAAGCCTCAATAAAGCTTGCCTTGAGTGCTTCAAGTAGTGTGTGCCCGTCTGTTGTGTGA
CTCTGGTAACTAGAGATCCCTCAGACCCTTTTAGTCAGTGTGGAAAATCTCTAGCAGTACGTATAGTAGT
TCATGTCATCTTATTATTCAGTATTTATAACTTGCAAAGAAATGAATATCAGAGAGTGAGAGGAACTTGT
TTATTGCAGCTTATAATGGTTACAAATAAAGCAATAGCATCACAAATTTCACAAATAAAGCATTTTTTTC
ACTGCATTCTAGTTGTGGTTTGTCCAAACTCATCAATGTATCTTATCATGTCTGGCTCTAGCTATCCCGC
CCCTAACTCCGCCCATCCCGCCCCTAACTCCGCCCAGTTCCGCCCATTCTCCGCCCCATGGCTGACTAAT
TTTTTTTATTTATGCAGAGGCCGAGGCCGCCTCGGCCTCTGAGCTATTCCAGAAGTAGTGAGGAGGCTTT
TTTGGAGGCCTAGGGACGTACCCAATTCGCCCTATAGTGAGTCGTATTACGCGCGCTCACTGGCCGTCGT
TTTACAACGTCGTGACTGGGAAAACCCTGGCGTTACCCAACTTAATCGCCTTGCAGCACATCCCCCTTTC
GCCAGCTGGCGTAATAGCGAAGAGGCCCGCACCGATCGCCCTTCCCAACAGTTGCGCAGCCTGAATGGCG
AATGGG
[124 nt withheld, positions 3367-3490]
C
[91 nt withheld, positions 3492-3582]
A
[49 nt withheld, positions 3584-3632]
CCTTTGACGTTGGAGTCCACGTTCTTT
[37 nt withheld, positions 3660-3696]
ACCCTATCTCGGTCTATTCTTTTGATTTATAAGGGATTTTGCCGATTTCGGCCTATTGGTTAAAAAATGA
GCTGATTTAACAAAAATTTAACGCGAATTTTAACAAAATATTAACGCTTACAATTTAGGTGGCACTTTTC
GGGGAAATGTGCGCGGAACCCCTATTTGTTTATTTTTCTAAATACATTCAAATATGTATCCGCTCATGAG
ACAATAACCCTGATAAATGCTTCAATAATATTGAAAAAGGAAGAGTATGAGTATTCAACATTTCCGTGTC
GCCCTTATTCCCTTTTTTGCGGCATTTTGCCTTCCTGTTTTTGCTCACCCAGAAACGCTGGTGAAAGTAA
AAGATGCTGAAGATCAGTTGGGTGCACGAGTGGGTTACATCGAACTGGATCTCAACAGCGGTAAGATCCT
TGAGAGTTTTCGCCCCGAAGAACGTTTTCCAATGATGAGCACTTTTAAAGTTCTGCTATGTGGCGCGGTA
TTATCCCGTATTGACGCCGGGCAAGAGCAACTCGGTCGCCGCATACACTATTCTCAGAATGACTTGGTTG
AGTACTCACCAGTCACAGAAAAGCATCTTACGGATGGCATGACAGTAAGAGAATTATGCAGTGCTGCCAT
AACCATGAGTGATAACACTGCGGCCAACTTACTTCTGACAACGATCGGAGGACCGAAGGAGCTAACCGCT
TTTTTGCACAACATGGGGGATCATGTAACTCGCCTTGATCGTTGGGAACCGGAGCTGAATGAAGCCATAC
CAAACGACGAGCGTGACACCACGATGCCTGTAGCAATGGCAACAACGTTGCGCAAACTATTAACTGGCGA
ACTACTTACTCTAGCTTCCCGGCAACAATTAATAGACTGGATGGAGGCGGATAAAGTTGCAGGACCACTT
CTGCGCTCGGCCCTTCCGGCTGGCTGGTTTATTGCTGATAAATCTGGAGCCGGTGAGCGTGGGTCTCGCG
GTATCATTGCAGCACTGGGGCCAGATGGTAAGCCCTCCCGTATCGTAGTTATCTACACGACGGGGAGTCA
GGCAACTATGGATGAACGAAATAGACAGATCGCTGAGATAGGTGCCTCACTGATTAAGCATTGGTAACTG
TCAGACCAAGTTTACTCATATATACTTTAGATTGATTTAAAACTTCATTTTTAATTTAAAAGGATCTAGG
TGAAGATCCTTTTTGATAATCTCATGACCAAAATCCCTTAACGTGAGTTTTCGTTCCACTGAGCGTCAGA
CCCCGTAGAAAAGATCAAAGGATCTTCTTGAGATCCTTTTTTTCTGCGCGTAATCTGCTGCTTGCAAACA
AAAAAACCACCGCTACCAGCGGTGGTTTGTTTGCCGGATCAAGAGCTACCAACTCTTTTTCCGAAGGTAA
CTGGCTTCAGCAGAGCGCAGATACCAAATACTGTTCTTCTAGTGTAGCCGTAGTTAGGCCACCACTTCAA
GAACTCTGTAGCACCGCCTACATACCTCGCTCTGCTAATCCTGTTACCAGTGGCTGCTGCCAGTGGCGAT
AAGTCGTGTCTTACCGGGTTGGACTCAAGACGATAGTTACCGGATAAGGCGCAGCGGTCGGGCTGAACGG
GGGGTTCGTGCACACAGCCCAGCTTGGAGCGAACGACCTACACCGAACTGAGATACCTACAGCGTGAGCT
ATGAGAAAGCGCCACGCTTCCCGAAGGGAGAAAGGCGGACAGGTATCCGGTAAGCGGCAGGGTCGGAACA
GGAGAGCGCACGAGGGAGCTTCCAGGGGGAAACGCCTGGTATCTTTATAGTCCTGTCGGGTTTCGCCACC
TCTGACTTGAGCGTCGATTTTTGTGATGCTCGTCAGGGGGGCGGAGCCTATGGAAAAACGCCAGCAACGC
GGCCTTTTTACGGTTCCTGGCCTTTTGCTGGCCTTTTGCTCACATGTTCTTTCCTGCGTTATCCCCTGAT
TCTGTGGATAACCGTATTACCGCCTTTGAGTGAGCTGATACCGCTCGCCGCAGCCGAACGACCGAGCGCA
GCGAGTCAGTGAGCGAGGAAGCGGAAGAGCGCCCAATACGCAAACCGCCTCTCCCCGCGCGTTGGCCGAT
TCATTAATGCAGCTGGCACGACAGGTTTCCCGACTGGAAAGCGGGCAGTGAGCGCAACGCAATTAATGTG
AGTTAGCTCACTCATTAGGCACCCCAGGCTTTACACTTTATGCTTCCGGCTCGTATGTTGTGTGGAATTG
TGAGCGGATAACAATTTCACACAGGAAACAGCTATGACCATGATTACGCCAAGCGCGCAATTAACCCTCA
CTAAAGGGAACAAAAGCTGGAGCTGCAAGCTTAATGTAGTCTTATGCAATACTCTTGTAGTCTTGCAACA
TGGTAACGATGAGTTAGCAACATGCCTTACAAGGAGAGAAAAAGCACCGTGCATGCCGATTGGTGGAAGT
AAGGTGGTACGATCGTGCCTTATTAGGAAGGCAACAGACGGGTCTGACATGGATTGGACGAACCACTGAA
TTGCCGCATTGCAGAGATATTGTATTTAAGTGCCTAGCTCGATACATAAACGGGTCTCTCTGGTTAGACC
AGATCTGAGCCTGGGAGCTCTCTGGCTAACTAGGGAACCCACTGCTTAAGCCTCAATAAAGCTTGCCTTG
AGTGCTTCAAGTAGTGTGTGCCCGTCTGTTGTGTGACTCTGGTAACTAGAGATCCCTCAGACCCTTTTAG
TCAGTGTGGAAAATCTCTAGCAGTGGCGCCCGAACAGGGACTTGAAAGCGAAAGGGAAACCAGAGGAGCT
CTCTCGACGCAGGACTCGGCTTGCTGAAGCGCGCACGGCAAGAGGCGAGGGGCGGCGACTGGTGAGTACG
CCAAAAATTTTGACTAGCGGAGGCTAGAAGGAGAGAGATGGGTGCGAGAGCGTCAGTATTAAGCGGGGGA
GAATTAGATCGCGATGGGAAAAAATTCGGTTAAGGCCAGGGGGAAAGAAAAAATATAAATTAAAACATAT
AGTATGGGCAAGCAGGGAGCTAGAACGATTCGCAGTTAATCCTGGCCTGTTAGAAACATCAGAAGGCTGT
AGACAAATACTGGGACAGCTACAACCATCCCTTCAGACAGGATCAGAAGAACTTAGATCATTATATAATA
CAGTAGCAACCCTCTATTGTGTGCATCAAAGGATAGAGATAAAAGACACCAAGGAAGCTTTAGACAAGAT
AGAGGAAGAGCAAAACAAAAGTAAGACCACCGCACAGCAAGCGGCCGCTGATCTTCAGACCTGGAGGAGG
AGATATGAGGGACAATTGGAGAAGTGAATTATATAAATATAAAGTAGTAAAAATTGAACCATTAGGAGTA
GCACCCACCAAGGCAAAGAGAAGAGTGGTGCAGAGAGAAAAAAGAGCAGTGGGAATAGGAGCTTTGTTCC
TTGGGTTCTTGGGAGCAGCAGGAAGCACTATGGGCGCAGCGTCAATGACGCTGACGGTACAGGCCAGACA
ATTATTGTCTGGTATAGTGCAGCAGCAGAACAATTTGCTGAGGGCTATTGAGGCGCAACAGCATCTGTTG
CAACTCACAGTCTGGGGCATCAAGCAGCTCCAGGCAAGAATCCTGGCTGTGGAAAGATACCTAAAGGATC
AACAGCTCCTGGGGATTTGGGGTTGCTCTGGAAAACTCATTTGCACCACTGCTGTGCCTTGGAATGCTAG
TTGGAGTAATAAATCTCTGGAACAGATTTGGAATCACACGACCTGGATGGAGTGGGACAGAGAAATTAAC
AATTACACAAGCTTAATACACTCCTTAATTGAAGAATCGCAAAACCAGCAAGAAAAGAATGAACAAGAAT
TATTGGAATTAGATAAATGGGCAAGTTTGTGGAATTGGTTTAACATAACAAATTGGCTGTGGTATATAAA
ATTATTCATAATGATAGTAGGAGGCTTGGTAGGTTTAAGAATAGTTTTTGCTGTACTTTCTATAGTGAAT
AGAGTTAGGCAGGGATATTCACCATTATCGTTTCAGACCCACCTCCCAACCCCGAGGGGACCCAGAGAGG
GCCTATTTCCCATGATTCCTTCATATTTGCATATACGATACAAGGCTGTTAGAGAGATAATTAGAATTAA
TTTGACTGTAAACACAAAGATATTAGTACAAAATACGTGACGTAGAAAGTAATAATTTCTTGGGTAGTTT
GCAGTTTTAAAATTATGTTTTAAAATGGACTATCATATGCTTACCGTAACTTGAAAGTATTTCGATTTCT
TGGCTTTATATATCTTGTGGAAAGGACGAAACACCGGTTTCCCATTAAACACTACCGTTTTAGAGCTAGA
AATAGCAAGTTAAAATAAGGCTAGTCCGTTATCAACTTGAAAAAGTGGCACCGAGTCGGTGCTTTTTTAA
GCTTGGCGTAACTAGATCTTGAGACAAATGGCAGTATTCATCCACAATTTTAAAAGAAAAGGGGGGATTG
GGGGGTACAGTGCAGGGGAAAGAATAGTAGACATAATAGCAACAGACATACAAACTAAAGAATTACAAAA
ACAAATTACAAAAATTCAAAATTTTCGGGTTTATTACAGGGACAGCAGAGATCCACTTTGGCGCCGGCTC
GAGGGGG
