>Addgene plasmid #76661 | TRIB1 gRNA (BRDN0001162240) | depositor partial sequence | sequence record 144121 | Target Sequence
GTTTCCCATTAAACACTACC
