>Addgene plasmid #76661 | TRIB1 gRNA (BRDN0001162240) | addgene partial sequence | sequence record 186257 | hU6-F
GTAGAAAGTAATAATTTCTTGGGTAGTTTGCAGTTTTAAAATTATGTTTTAAAATGGACTATCATATGCT
TACCGTAACTTGAAAGTATTTCGATTTCTTGGCTTTATATATCTTGTGGAAAGGACGAAACACCGGTTTC
CCATTAAACACTACCGTTTTAGAGCTAGAAATAGCAAGTTAAAATAAGGCTAGTCCGTTATCAACTTGAA
AAAGTGGCACCGAGTCGGTGCTTTTTTAAGCTTGGCGTAACTAGATCTTGAGACAAATGGCAGTATTCAT
CCACAATTTTAAAAGAAAAGGGGGGATTGGGGGGTACAGTGCAGGGGAAAGAATAGTAGACATAATAGCA
ACAGACATACAAACTAAAGAATTACAAAAACAAATTACAAAAATTCAAAATTTTCGGGTTTATTACAGGG
ACAGCAGAGATCCACTTTGGCGCCGGCTCGAGGGGGCCCGGGTGCAAAGATGGATAAAGTTTTAAACAGA
GAGGAATCTTTGCAGCTAATGGACCTTCTAGGTCTTGAAAGGAGTGGGAATTGGCTCCGGTGCCCGTCAG
TGGGCAGAGC
